>Addgene plasmid #159721 | pOmnibac_ZZ_linker_K490_GFP_SNAP | addgene full sequence | sequence record 313607 | Addgene NGS Result
CTGGGTTCGTGCCTTCATCCGTTTCCACGGTGTGCGTCACCCGGCAACCTTGGGCAGCAGCGAAGTCGCC
ATAACTTCGTATAGCATACATTATACGAAGTTATCTGTAACTATAACGGTCCTAAGGTAGCGAGTTTAAA
CACTAGTATCGATTCGCGACCTACTCCGGAATATTAATAGATCATGGAGATAATTAAAATGATAACCATC
TCGCAAATAAATAAGTATTTTACTGTTTTCGTAACAGTTTTGTAATAAAAAAACCTATAAATATTCCGGA
TTATTCATACCGTCCCACCATCGGGCGCGGATCTCGGTCCGAAACCATGTCGTACTACCATCACCATCAC
CATCACCATCACGGTTCTATGTGCATGGCAGGCCTTGCGCAACACGATGAAGCCGTGGACAACAAATTCA
ACAAAGAACAACAAAACGCGTACTATGAGATCTTACATTTACCTAACTTAAACGAAGGACAACGAAACGC
CTTCATCCAAAGTTTAAAAGATGACCCAAGCCAAAGCGCTAACCTTTTAGCAGAAGCTAAAAAGCTAAAT
GATGCTCAGGCGCCGAAAGTAGACAACAAATTCAACAAAGAACAACAAAACGCGTTCTATGAGATCTTAC
ATTTACCTAACTTAAACGAAGAACAACGAAACGCCTTCATCCAAAGTTTAAAAGATGACCCAAGCCAAAG
CGCTAACCTTTTAGCAGAAGCTGAAAAGCTAAATGATGCTCAGGCGCCGAAAGTAGACGCAAATTCCGCG
GGGAAGTCAACCGATTATGATATTCCAACTACTGCTAGCGAGAACCTATATTTCCAGGGAGATTATGATA
TCCCTACGACTGAGAATCTTTATTTTCAGGGCATGGCGGACCTGGCCGAGTGCAACATCAAAGTGATGTG
TCGCTTCAGACCTCTCAACGAGTCTGAAGTGAACCGCGGCGACAAGTACATCGCCAAGTTTCAGGGAGAA
GACACGGTCGTGATCGCGTCCAAGCCTTATGCATTTGATCGGGTGTTCCAGTCAAGCACATCTCAAGAGC
AAGTGTATAATGACTGTGCAAAGAAGATTGTTAAAGATGTACTTGAAGGATATAATGGAACAATATTTGC
ATATGGACAAACATCCTCTGGGAAGACACACACAATGGAGGGTAAACTTCATGATCCAGAAGGCATGGGA
ATTATTCCAAGAATAGTGCAAGATATTTTTAATTATATTTACTCCATGGATGAAAATTTGGAATTTCATA
TTAAGGTTTCATATTTTGAAATATATTTGGATAAGATAAGGGACCTGTTAGATGTTTCAAAGACCAACCT
TTCAGTTCATGAAGACAAAAACCGAGTTCCCTATGTAAAGGGGTGCACAGAGCGTTTTGTATGTAGTCCA
GATGAAGTTATGGATACCATAGATGAAGGAAAATCCAACAGACATGTAGCAGTTACAAATATGAATGAAC
ATAGCTCTAGGAGTCACAGTATATTTCTTATTAATGTCAAACAAGAGAACACACAAACGGAACAAAAGCT
GAGTGGAAAACTTTATCTGGTTGATTTAGCTGGTAGTGAAAAGGTTAGTAAAACTGGAGCTGAAGGTGCT
GTGCTGGATGAAGCTAAAAACATCAACAAGTCACTTTCTGCTCTTGGAAATGTTATTTCTGCTTTGGCTG
AGGGTAGTACATATGTTCCATATCGAGATAGTAAAATGACAAGAATCCTTCAAGATTCATTAGGTGGCAA
CTGTAGAACCACTATTGTAATTTGCTGCTCTCCATCATCATACAATGAGTCTGAAACAAAATCTACACTC
TTATTTGGCCAAAGGGCCAAAACAATTAAGAACACAGTTTGTGTCAATGTGGAGTTAACTGCAGAACAGT
GGAAAAAGAAGTATGAAAAAGAAAAAGAAAAAAATAAGATCCTGCGGAACACTATTCAGTGGCTTGAAAA
TGAGCTCAACAGATGGCGTAATGGGGAGACGGTGCCTATTGATGAACAGTTTGACAAAGAGAAAGCCAAC
TTGGAAGCTTTCACAGTGGATAAAGATATTACTCTTACCAATGATAAACCAGCAACCGCAATTGGAGTTA
TAGGAAATTTTACTGATGCTGAAAGAAGAAAGTGTGAAGAAGAAATTGCTAAATTATACAAACAGCTTGA
TGACAAGGATGAAGAAATTAACCAGCAAAGTCAACTGGTAGAGAAACTGAAGACGCAAATGTTGGATCAG
GAGGAGCTTTTGGCATCTACCAGAAGGGATCAAGACAATATGCAAGCTGAGCTGAATCGCCTTCAAGCAG
AAAATGATGCCTCTAAAGAAGAAGTGAAAGAAGGTTCTATGAGTAAAGGAGAAGAACTTTTCACTGGAGT
TGTCCCAATTCTTGTTGAATTAGATGGTGATGTTAATGGGCACAAATTTTCTGTCAGTGGAGAGGGTGAA
GGTGATGCAACATACGGAAAACTTACCCTTAAATTTATTTGCACTACTGGAAAACTACCTGTTCCATGGC
CAACACTTGTCACTACTCTGACTTATGGTGTTCAATGCTTTTCAAGATACCCAGATCATATGAAACAGCA
TGACTTTTTCAAGAGTGCCATGCCCGAAGGTTATGTACAGGAAAGAACTATATTTTTCAAAGATGACGGG
AACTACAAGACACGTGCTGAAGTCAAGTTTGAAGGTGATACCCTTGTTAATAGAATCGAGTTAAAAGGTA
TTGATTTTAAAGAAGATGGAAACATTCTTGGACACAAATTGGAATACAACTATAACTCACACAATGTATA
CATCATGGCAGACAAACAAAAGAATGGAATCAAAGTTAACTTCAAAATTAGACACAACATTGAAGATGGA
AGCGTTCAACTAGCAGACCATTATCAACAAAATACTCCAATTGGCGATGGCCCTGTCCTTTTACCAGACA
ACCATTACCTGTCCACACAATCTGCCCTTTCGAAAGATCCCAACGAAAAGAGAGACCACATGGTCCTTCT
TGAGTTTGTAACAGCTGCTGGGATTACACATGGCATGGATGAACTATACAAAGGTTCTATGGACAAAGAC
TGCGAAATGAAGCGCACCACCCTGGATAGCCCTCTGGGCAAGCTGGAACTGTCTGGGTGCGAACAGGGCC
TGCACCGTATCATCTTCCTGGGCAAAGGAACATCTGCCGCCGACGCCGTGGAAGTGCCTGCCCCAGCCGC
CGTGCTGGGCGGACCAGAGCCACTGATGCAGGCCACCGCCTGGCTCAACGCCTACTTTCACCAGCCTGAG
GCCATCGAGGAGTTCCCTGTGCCAGCCCTGCACCACCCAGTGTTCCAGCAGGAGAGCTTTACCCGCCAGG
TGCTGTGGAAACTGCTGAAAGTGGTGAAGTTCGGAGAGGTCATCAGCTACAGCCACCTGGCCGCCCTGGC
CGGCAATCCCGCCGCCACCGCCGCCGTGAAAACCGCCCTGAGCGGAAATCCCGTGCCCATTCTGATCCCC
TGCCACCTGGTGGTGCAGGGCGACCTGGACGTGGGGGGCTACGAGGGCGGGCTCGCCGTGAAAGAGTGGC
TGCTGGCCCACGAGGGCCACAGACTGGGCAAGCCTGGGCTGGGTTAATGAGCTTGTCGAGAAGTACTAGA
GGATCATAATCAGCCATACCACATTTGTAGAGGTTTTACTTGCTTTAAAAAACCTCCCACACCTCCCCCT
GAACCTGAAACATAAAATGAATGCAATTGTTGTTGTTAACTTGTTTATTGCAGCTTATAATGGTTACAAA
TAAAGCAATAGCATCACAAATTTCACAAATAAAGCATTTTTTTCACTGCATTCTAGTTGTGGTTTGTCCA
AACTCATCAATGTATCTTATCATGTCTGGATCTGATCACTGCTTGAGCCTAGAAGATCCGGCTGCTAACA
AAGCCCGAAAGGAAGCTGAGTTGGCTGCTGCCACCGCTGAGCAATAACTATCATAACCCCTAGGGTATAC
CCATCTAATTGGAACCAGATAAGTGAAATCTAGTTCCAAACTATTTTGTCATTTTTAATTTTCGTATTAG
CTTACGACGCTACACCCAGTTCCCATCTATTTTGTCACTCTTCCCTAAATAATCCTTAAAAACTCCATTT
CCACCCCTCCCAGTTCCCAACTATTTTGTCCGCCCACAACCGGTGGAGGAAATTCTCCTTGAAGTTTCCC
TGGTGTTCAAAGTAAAGGAGTTTGCACCAGACGCACCTCTGTTCACTGGTCCGGCGTATTAAAACACGAT
ACATTGTTATTAGTACATTTATTAAGCGCTAGATTCTGTGCGTTGTTGATTTACAGACAATTGTTGTACG
TATTTTAATAATTCATTAAATTTATAATCTTTAGGGTGGTATGTTAGAGCGAAAATCAAATGATTTTCAG
CGTCTTTATATCTGAATTTAAATATTAAATCCTCAATAGATTTGTAAAATAGGTTTCGATTAGTTTCAAA
CAAGGGTTGTTTTTCCGAACCGATGGCTGGACTATCTAATGGATTTTCGCTCAACGCCACAAAACTTGCC
AAATCTTGTAGCAGCAATCTAGCTTTGTCGATATTCGTTTGTGTTTTGTTTTGTAATAAAGGTTCGACGT
CGTTCAAAATATTATGCGCTTTTGTATTTCTTTCATCACTGTCGTTAGTGTACAATTGACTCGACGTAAA
CACGTTAAATAGAGCTTGGACATATTTAACATCGGGCGTGTTAGCTTTATTAGGCCGATTATCGTCGTCG
TCCCAACCCTCGTCGTTAGAAGTTGCTTCCGAAGACGATTTTGCCATAGCCACACGACGCCTATTAATTG
TGTCGGCTAACACGTCCGCGATCAAATTTGTAGTTGAGCTTTTTGGAATTACCGGTTGACTTGGGTCAAC
TGTCAGACCAAGTTTACTCATATATACTTTAGATTGATTTAAAACTTCATTTTTAATTTAAAAGGATCTA
GGTGAAGATCCTTTTTGATAATCTCATGACCAAAATCCCTTAACGTGAGTTTTCGTTCCACTGAGCGTCA
GACCCCGTAGAAAAGATCAAAGGATCTTCTTGAGATCCTTTTTTTCTGCGCGTAATCTGCTGCTTGCAAA
CAAAAAAACCACCGCTACCAGCGGTGGTTTGTTTGCCGGATCAAGAGCTACCAACTCTTTTTCCGAAGGT
AACTGGCTTCAGCAGAGCGCAGATACCAAATACTGTTCTTCTAGTGTAGCCGTAGTTAGGCCACCACTTC
AAGAACTCTGTAGCACCGCCTACATACCTCGCTCTGCTAATCCTGTTACCAGTGGCTGCTGCCAGTGGCG
ATAAGTCGTGTCTTACCGGGTTGGACTCAAGACGATAGTTACCGGATAAGGCGCAGCGGTCGGGCTGAAC
GGGGGGTTCGTGCACACAGCCCAGCTTGGAGCGAACGACCTACACCGAACTGAGATACCTACAGCGTGAG
CTATGAGAAAGCGCCACGCTTCCCGAAGGGAGAAAGGCGGACAGGTATCCGGTAAGCGGCAGGGTCGGAA
CAGGAGAGCGCACGAGGGAGCTTCCAGGGGGAAACGCCTGGTATCTTTATAGTCCTGTCGGGTTTCGCCA
CCTCTGACTTGAGCGTCGATTTTTGTGATGCTCGTCAGGGGGGCGGAGCCTATGGAAAAACGCCAGCAAC
GCGGCCTTTTTACGGTTCCTGGCCTTTTGCTGGCCTTTTGCTCACATGTTCTTTCCTGCGTTATCCCCTG
ATTGACTTGGGTCGCTCTTCCTGTGGATGCGCAGGTATGTACAGGAAGAGGTTTATACTAAACTGTTACA
TTGCAAACGTGGTTTCGTGTGCCAAGTGTGAAAACCGATGTTTAATCAAGGCTCTGACGCATTTCTACAA
CCACGACTCTAAGTGTGTGGGTGAAGTCATGCATGCATCTTTTAATCAAATCCCAAGATGTGTATAAACC
ACCAAACTGCCAAAAAATGAAAACTGTCGACAAGCTCTGTCCGTTTGCTGGCAACTGCAAGGGTCTCAAT
CCTATTTGTAATTATTGAATAATAAAACAATTATAAATGTCAAATTTGTTTTTTATTAACGATACAAACC
AAACGCAACAAGAACATTTGTAGTATTATCTATAATTGAAAACGCGTAGTTATAATCGCTGAGGTAATAT
TTAAAATCATTTTCAAATGATTCACAGTTAATTTGCGACAATATAATTTTATTTTCACATAAACTAGACG
CCTTGTCGTCTTCTTCTTCGTATTCCTTCTCTTTTTCATTTTTCTCTTCATAAAAATTAACATAGTTATT
ATCGTATCCATATATGTATCTATCGTATAGAGTAAATTTTTTGTTGTCATAAATATATATGTCTTTTTTA
ATGGGGTGTATAGTACCGCTGCGCATAGTTTTTCTGTAATTTACAACAGTGCTATTTTCTGGTAGTTCTT
CGGAGTGTGTTGCTTTAATTATTAAATTTATATAATCAATGAATTTGGGATCGTCGGTTTTGTACAATAT
GTTGCCGGCATAGTACGCAGCTTCTTCTAGTTCAATTACACCATTTTTTAGCAGCACCGGATTAACATAA
CTTTCCAAAATGTTGTACGAACCGTTAAACAAAAACAGTTCACCTCCCTTTTCTATACTATTGTCTGCGA
GCAGTTGTTTGTTGTTAAAAATAACAGCCATTGTAATGAGACGCACAAACTAATATCACAAACTGGAAAT
GTCTATCAATATATAGTTGCTGATTGCGCAGATGCCCTGCGTAAGCGGGTGTGGGCGGACAATAAAGTCT
TAAACTGAACAAAATAGATCTAAACTATGACAATAAAGTCTTAAACTAGACAGAATAGTTGTAAACTGAA
ATCAGTCCAGTTATGCTGTGAAAAAGCATACTGGACTTTTGTTATGGCTAAAGCAAACTCTTCATTTTCT
GAAGTGCAAATTGCCCGTCGTATTAAAGAGGGGCGTGGCCAAGGGCATGTAAAGACTATATTCGCGGCGT
TGTGACAATTTACCGAACAACTCCGCGGCCGGGAAGCCGATCTCGGCTTGAACGAATTGTTAGGTGGCGG
TACTTGGGTCGATATCAAAGTGCATCACTTCTTCCCGTATGCCCAACTTTGTATAGAGAGCCACTGCGGG
ATCGTCACCGTAATCTGCTTGCACGTAGATCACATAAGCACCAAGCGCGTTGGCCTCATGCTTGAGGAGA
TTGATGAGCGCGGTGGCAATGCCCTGCCTCCGGTGCTCGCCGGAGACTGCGAGATCATAGATATAGATCT
CACTACGCGGCTGCTCAAACTTGGGCAGAACGTAAGCCGCGAGAGCGCCAACAACCGCTTCTTGGTCGAA
GGCAGCAAGCGCGATGAATGTCTTACTACGGAGCAAGTTCCCGAGGTAATCGGAGTCCGGCTGATGTTGG
GAGTAGGTGGCTACGTCTCCGAACTCACGACCGAAAAGATCAAGAGCAGCCCGCATGGATTTGACTTGGT
CAGGGCCGAGCCTACATGTGCGAATGATGCCCATACTTGAGCCACCTAACTTTGTTTTAGGGCGACTGCC
CTGCTGCGTAACATCGTTGCTGCTGCGTAACATCGTTGCTGCTCCATAACATCAAACATCGACCCACGGC
GTAACGCGCTTGCTGCTTGGATGCCCGAGGCATAGACTGTACAAAAAAACAGTCATAACAAGCCATGAAA
ACCGCCACTGCGCCGTTACCACCGCTGCGTTCGGTCAAGGTTCTGGACCAGTTGCGTGAGCGCATACGCT
ACTTGCATTACAGTTTACGAACCGAACAGGCTTATGTCAA
Features (pLannotate 1.2.2; 21 found; start..end, strand, type, name):
      2..67      -  CDS            YPR2_ECOLX (fragment): Protein predicted: Swiss-Prot protein existence level 4. From Escherichia coli.
     71..104     +  protein_bind   loxP: Cre-mediated recombination occurs in the 8-bp core sequence (GCATACAT). Cre recombinase
    181..272     +  promoter       polyhedrin promoter: polh from Autographa californica; promoter for the baculovirus polyhedrin gene
    339..359     +  CDS            7xHis: 6xHis affinity tag
    405..578     +  CDS            ProtA: IgG-binding unit of Staphylococcus aureus protein A
    582..752     +  CDS            ProtA: IgG-binding unit of Staphylococcus aureus protein A
    851..871     +  CDS            capTEV™ (fragment): composite tag for in vivo biotinylation, TEV protease cleavage, and 6xHis tagging
    873..2342    +  CDS            KIF5B (fragment): KINH_HUMAN - Also known as KNS, KNS1. Experimental evidence at protein level: Swiss-Prot protein existence level 1. Microtubule-dependent motor required for normal distribution of mitochondria and lysosomes. Can induce formation of neurite-like membrane protrusions in non-neuronal cells in a ZFYVE27-dependent manner (By similarity). Regulates centrosome and nuclear positioning during mitotic entry. During the G2 phase of the cell cycle in a BICD2- dependent manner, antagonizes dynein function and drives the separation of nuclei and centrosomes (PubMed:20386726). Required for anterograde axonal
   2349..3062    +  CDS            GFP (S65T): GFP (S65T) is a basic (constitutively fluorescent) green fluorescent protein published in 1995, derived from Aequorea victoria.
   3069..3614    +  CDS            SNAP-tag®: human O6-alkylguanine-DNA-alkyltransferase variant that forms covalent bonds with benzylguanine derivatives fast-reacting variant, optimized for mammalian expression
   3642..3725    +  CDS            large T antigen (fragment): large T antigen from SV40 (simian virus 40)
   3748..3882    +  polyA_signal   SV40 poly(A) signal: SV40 polyadenylation signal
   3911..3960    +  CDS            SET1 (fragment): solubility-enhancement tag derived from T7 phage gene 10B
   4003..4168    -  mobile_element Tn7L: mini-Tn7 element (left end of the Tn7 transposon) Tn7
   4175..4880    +  misc_recomb    baculovirus recombination region (ORF1629): contains part of ORF1629
   5070..5658    +  rep_origin     ori: high-copy-number ColE1/pMB1/pBR322/pUC origin of replication
   5774..5914    +  CDS            LEF-2 (fragment): LEF2_NPVAC - Experimental evidence at protein level: Swiss-Prot protein existence level 1. Plays an essential role in viral DNA replication. Does not seem to participate in the initiation step but is rather important for the amplification of DNA. Also required for expression from the vp39 and polh promoters. From Autographa californica nuclear polyhedrosis virus (AcMNPV).
   5914..6741    +  misc_recomb    baculovirus recombination region (lef2/ORF603): contains ORF603 and part of lef2
   6770..6993    -  mobile_element Tn7R: mini-Tn7 element (right end of the Tn7 transposon) Tn7
   7060..7593    -  CDS            GmR: gentamycin acetyltransferase; aacC1; confers resistance to gentamycin
   7782..7810    -  promoter       Pc promoter: intI1 (promoter lies within the coding sequence); class 1 integron promoter
