[The description below was written by a language model from this plasmid's Addgene catalogue record and pLannotate feature annotations shown in this document.]
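Description:
pOmnibac_ZZ_linker_K490_GFP_SNAP is a baculovirus transfer plasmid of about 7.8 kb, built on the pOmnibac backbone for protein expression in Sf9 insect cells. It is propagated in E. coli through a high-copy ColE1/pUC-type origin and selected with gentamicin, using the aacC1 acetyltransferase gene driven by a class 1 integron Pc promoter. The backbone offers several routes into a baculoviral genome. Tn7L and Tn7R ends flank the expression cassette and the gentamicin marker, allowing Tn7 transposition into a bacmid. The lef2/ORF603 and ORF1629 regions allow homologous recombination with linearised viral DNA. A loxP site upstream of the promoter permits Cre-mediated fusion with other compatible plasmids.

The payload is a single open reading frame transcribed from the very late AcMNPV polyhedrin promoter and terminated by an SV40 polyadenylation signal. It begins with a His tag followed by two IgG-binding units of Staphylococcus aureus protein A, which form the ZZ affinity tag. A linker follows, containing a short match annotated as part of a TEV-cleavage tag, which suggests a protease site for removing the N-terminal tags, although the catalogue entry does not state this. Next comes human KIF5B (kinesin-1 heavy chain) truncated to residues 1–490, the K490 fragment. It is fused at its C-terminus to GFP (S65T) and then a SNAP-tag, which reacts covalently with benzylguanine-linked dyes or other substrates.

The construct is used to produce a purifiable, fluorescently labelled kinesin-1 motor. The associated publication concerns structural and functional analysis of kinesin-1 regulation by the microtubule-associated protein MAP7. A few short annotated fragments (large T antigen, SET1, YPR2) are probably backbone remnants or incidental matches rather than functional parts.
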