Addgene plasmid #159721: pOmnibac_ZZ_linker_K490_GFP_SNAP
Purpose: Expresses kinesin-1 (amino acids 1-490) in Sf9 cells with a C-terminal GFP and SNAP tag
Depositing lab: Ahmet Yildiz. Depositing organization: University of California, Berkeley. Publication: Structural and functional insight into regulation of kinesin-1 by microtubule-associated protein MAP7. Ferro LS, Fang Q, Eshun-Wilson L, Fernandes J, Jack A, Farrell DP, Golcuk M, Huijben T, Costa K, Gur M, DiMaio F, Nogales E, Yildiz A. Science. 2022 Jan 21;375(6578):326-331. doi: 10.1126/science.abf6154. Epub 2022 Jan 20. PubMed 35050657.
Backbone
  Vector backbone: pOmnibac
  Total vector size (bp): 7806
  Vector type: Insect Expression
Growth in bacteria
  Bacterial resistance: Gentamicin, 10 μg/mL
  Growth temperature: 37°C
  Growth strain: DH5alpha
  Copy number: Unknown
Gene/Insert
  Gene/Insert name: KIF5B (only amino acids 1-490), K490 (alt names: Kinesin-1 heavy chain; UniProtKB - P33176 (KINH_HUMAN), P33176-1)
  Species: H. sapiens (human)
  Mutation: Only amino acids (1-490)
  GenBank ID: 3799
  Entrez Gene: KIF5B (a.k.a. HEL-S-61, KINH, KNS, KNS1, UKHC)
  Tag / fusion protein: ZZ affinity tag (N terminal on insert); GFP and SNAP tags (C terminal on insert)
Terms and licenses: Academic/Nonprofit Terms; Industry Terms: Not Available to Industry
How to cite: pOmnibac_ZZ_linker_K490_GFP_SNAP was a gift from Ahmet Yildiz (Addgene plasmid # 159721 ; http://n2t.net/addgene:159721 ; RRID:Addgene_159721)
